>Addgene plasmid #154531 | pEPYC0CM0439 | depositor full sequence | sequence record 299402 | pEPYC0CM0439 sequence 2174 bps
GAATAAAGGCCGGATAAAACTTGTGCTTATTTTTCTTTACGGTCTTTAAAAAGGCCGTAATATCCAGCTG
AACGGTCTGGTTATAGGTACATTGAGCAACTGACTGAAATGCCTCAAAATGTTCTTTACGATGCCATTGG
GATATATCAACGGTGGTATATCCAGTGATTTTTTTCTCCATTTTAGCTTCCTTAGCTCCTGAAAATCTCG
ATAACTCAAAAAATACGCCCGGTAGTGATCTTATTTCATTATGGTGAAAGTTGGAACCTCTTACGTGCCC
GATCAACTCGAGTGCCACCTGACGTCTAAGAAACCATTATTATCATGACATTAACCTATAAAAATAGGCG
TATCACGAGGCAGAATTTCAGATAAAAAAAATCCTTAGCTTTCGCTAAGGATGATTTCTGGAATTCGGTC
TCAGGAGGGAGGCGTGTCGTTTTAGTGAGGAACCATTATTGCGTCACTATCAGCCAAATATTTCTTGTCT
ATATAAGGTTTTGCTATTCATTGAAAGCAGTAGTGACTGATTTGTATATATACTCGAGACCCTGCAGTCC
GGCAAAAAAGGGCAAGGTGTCACCACCCTGCCCTTTTTCTTTAAAACCGAAAAGATTACTTCGCGTTATG
CAGGCTTCCTCGCTCACTGACTCGCTGCGCTCGGTCGTTCGGCTGCGGCGAGCGGTATCAGCTCACTCAA
AGGCGGTAATACGGTTATCCACAGAATCAGGGGATAACGCAGGAAAGAACATGTGAGCAAAAGGCCAGCA
AAAGGCCAGGAACCGTAAAAAGGCCGCGTTGCTGGCGTTTTTCCACAGGCTCCGCCCCCCTGACGAGCAT
CACAAAAATCGACGCTCAAGTCAGAGGTGGCGAAACCCGACAGGACTATAAAGATACCAGGCGTTTCCCC
CTGGAAGCTCCCTCGTGCGCTCTCCTGTTCCGACCCTGCCGCTTACCGGATACCTGTCCGCCTTTCTCCC
TTCGGGAAGCGTGGCGCTTTCTCATAGCTCACGCTGTAGGTATCTCAGTTCGGTGTAGGTCGTTCGCTCC
AAGCTGGGCTGTGTGCACGAACCCCCCGTTCAGCCCGACCGCTGCGCCTTATCCGGTAACTATCGTCTTG
AGTCCAACCCGGTAAGACACGACTTATCGCCACTGGCAGCAGCCACTGGTAACAGGATTAGCAGAGCGAG
GTATGTAGGCGGTGCTACAGAGTTCTTGAAGTGGTGGCCTAACTACGGCTACACTAGAAGAACAGTATTT
GGTATCTGCGCTCTGCTGAAGCCAGTTACCTTCGGAAAAAGAGTTGGTAGCTCTTGATCCGGCAAACAAA
CCACCGCTGGTAGCGGTGGTTTTTTTGTTTGCAAGCAGCAGATTACGCGCAGAAAAAAAGGATCTCAAGA
AGATCCTTTGATCTTTTCTACGGGGTCTGACGCTCAGTGGAACGAAAACTCACGTTAAGGGATTTTGGTC
ATGAGATTATCAAAAAGGATCTTCACCTAGATCCTTTTAAATTAAAAATGAAGTTTTAAATCAATCTAAA
GTATATATGAGTAAACTTGGTCTGACAGCTCGAGGCTTGGATTCTCACCAATAAAAAACGCCCGGCGGCA
ACCGAGCGTTCTGAACAAATCCAGATGGAGTTCTGAGGTCATTACTGGATCTATCAACAGGAGTCCAAGC
GAGCTCGATATCAAATTACGCCCCGCCCTGCCACTCATCGCAGTACTGTTGTAATTCATTAAGCATTCTG
CCGACATGGAAGCCATCACAAACGGCATGATGAACCTGAATCGCCAGCGGCATCAGCACCTTGTCGCCTT
GCGTATAATATTTGCCCATGGTGAAAACGGGGGCGAAGAAGTTGTCCATATTGGCCACGTTTAAATCAAA
ACTGGTGAAACTCACCCAGGGATTGGCTGAGACGAAAAACATATTCTCAATAAACCCTTTAGGGAAATAG
GCCAGGTTTTCACCGTAACACGCCACATCTTGCGAATATATGTGTAGAAACTGCCGGAAATCGTCGTGGT
ATTCACTCCAGAGCGATGAAAACGTTTCAGTTTGCTCATGGAAAACGGTGTAACAAGGGTGAACACTATC
CCATATCACCAGCTCACCGTCTTTCATTGCCATACGAAATTCCGGATGAGCATTCATCAGGCGGGCAAGA
ATGT
Features (pLannotate 1.2.2; 6 found; start..end, strand, type, name):
    182..279     -  promoter       cat promoter: promoter of the E. coli cat gene encoding chloramphenicol acetyltransferase
    365..408     -  terminator     bacterial terminator: putative bacterial transcription terminator
    558..615     +  terminator     his operon terminator: This putative transcriptin terminator from the E. coli his operon has a 2-bp deletion introduced during synthesis. Its efficiency has not been determined.
    810..1398    -  rep_origin     ori: high-copy-number ColE1/pMB1/pBR322/pUC origin of replication
   1581..1675    -  terminator     lambda t0 terminator: transcription terminator from phage lambda
   1699..181     -  CDS            cat (across the origin): CAT_ECOLX - Experimental evidence at protein level: Swiss-Prot protein existence level 1. This enzyme is an effector of chloramphenicol resistance in bacteria. From Escherichia coli. This protein is used as a marker in many commonly used cloning vectors, such as pACYC184.
