[The description below was written by a language model from this plasmid's Addgene catalogue record and pLannotate feature annotations shown in this document.]
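Description:
pEPYC0CM0439 is a small (about 2.2 kb) Phytobrick Level 0 part plasmid built in the pUAP1 universal acceptor backbone, a synthetic biology vector used to domesticate standard DNA parts for Golden Gate/MoClo-style assembly. It is maintained in E. coli at high copy through a ColE1/pUC-type origin of replication and is selected with chloramphenicol. Resistance comes from the cat gene, which encodes chloramphenicol acetyltransferase, is driven by its native cat promoter and is followed by the phage lambda t0 terminator. The annotation also detects two further bacterial terminators, a putative bacterial terminator and a his operon terminator. They lie on opposite strands around the unannotated region where the insert presumably sits, an arrangement that typically insulates a cloned part from transcription reading in from or out to the backbone.

The payload is MinSyn_029, a fully synthetic sequence cloned via BpiI sites that were destroyed during insertion, as expected for Type IIS cloning into an acceptor. The feature table does not annotate the insert itself, and the record gives no details of its composition. The associated publication concerns the rational design of minimal synthetic promoters for plants, so the name suggests that MinSyn_029 is one member of that promoter series, but its cis-elements, core promoter and expression strength are not stated. As a Level 0 part, the plasmid carries no plant selection marker, reporter or T-DNA elements. It serves as a storage and donor vector from which the part can be released and combined with coding sequences, terminators and other standard parts into higher-level transcriptional units for plant expression studies.
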