Addgene plasmid #154531: pEPYC0CM0439
Purpose: Phytobricks Level 0 part
Depositing lab: Nicola Patron. Depositing organization: Earlham Institute. Publication: Rational design of minimal synthetic promoters for plants. Cai YM, Kallam K, Tidd H, Gendarini G, Salzman A, Patron NJ. Nucleic Acids Res. 2020 Aug 28. pii: 5897334. doi: 10.1093/nar/gkaa682. PubMed 32856047.
Backbone
  Vector backbone: pUAP1
  Vector type: Synthetic Biology
Growth in bacteria
  Bacterial resistance: Chloramphenicol, 25 μg/mL
  Growth temperature: 37°C
  Growth strain: NEB Stable
  Copy number: High Copy
Gene/Insert
  Gene/Insert name: MinSyn_029
  Species: Synthetic
  Cloning method: Restriction Enzyme; 5′ cloning site BpiI (destroyed during cloning); 3′ cloning site BpiI (destroyed during cloning)
Terms and licenses: Academic/Nonprofit Terms; Industry Terms: Not Available to Industry
Depositor comments: Please visit https://www.biorxiv.org/content/10.1101/2020.05.14.095406v1 for bioRxiv preprint.
How to cite: pEPYC0CM0439 was a gift from Nicola Patron (Addgene plasmid # 154531 ; http://n2t.net/addgene:154531 ; RRID:Addgene_154531)
